>Addgene plasmid #164682 | pBI-CMV1-mir144[3072 nt]~451-CMV2-mir1 | addgene full sequence | sequence record 327564 | Addgene NGS Result
ACCAAAACCACAACGTGCTGTTAAAAGGTAGAGTGGCATGTGAAATTAATTCTGGTTATGAGTTAGTTTT
AACTGAATTAATTTTAGACAACTTTTTAGGAAGCTTTGAACCTGAAGAGATTGTAGCCCCTGCAGGAAGC
TCTCTGCTCAGCCTGTCACAACCTACTGACTGCCAGGGCACTTGGGAATGGCAAGGAAACCGTTACCATT
ACTGAGTTTAGTAATGGTAATGGTTCTCTTGCTATACCCAGAAAACGTGCCAGGAAGAGAACTCAGGACC
CTGAAGCAGACTACTGGAAGGGAGACTCCAAAGCTTGTCGACGATATCTCCAGAGGATCATAATCAGCCA
TACCACATTTGTAGAGGTTTTACTTGCTTTAAAAAACCTCCCACACCTCCCCCTGAACCTGAAACATAAA
ATGAATGCAATTGTTGTTGTTAACTTGTTTATTGCAGCTTATAATGGTTACAAATAAAGCAATAGCATCA
CAAATTTCACAAATAAAGCATTTTTTTCACTGCCCCGAGCTTCCTCGCTCACTGACTCGCTGCGCTCGGT
CGTTCGGCTGCGGCGAGCGGTATCAGCTCACTCAAAGGCGGTAATACGGTTATCCACAGAATCAGGGGAT
AACGCAGGAAAGAACATGTGAGCAAAAGGCCAGCAAAAGGCCAGGAACCGTAAAAAGGCCGCGTTGCTGG
CGTTTTTCCATAGGCTCCGCCCCCCTGACGAGCATCACAAAAATCGACGCTCAAGTCAGAGGTGGCGAAA
CCCGACAGGACTATAAAGATACCAGGCGTTTCCCCCTGGAAGCTCCCTCGTGCGCTCTCCTGTTCCGACC
CTGCCGCTTACCGGATACCTGTCCGCCTTTCTCCCTTCGGGAAGCGTGGCGCTTTCTCATAGCTCACGCT
GTAGGTATCTCAGTTCGGTGTAGGTCGTTCGCTCCAAGCTGGGCTGTGTGCACGAACCCCCCGTTCAGCC
CGACCGCTGCGCCTTATCCGGTAACTATCGTCTTGAGTCCAACCCGGTAAGACACGACTTATCGCCACTG
GCAGCAGCCACTGGTAACAGGATTAGCAGAGCGAGGTATGTAGGCGGTGCTACAGAGTTCTTGAAGTGGT
GGCCTAACTACGGCTACACTAGAAGAACAGTATTTGGTATCTGCGCTCTGCTGAAGCCAGTTACCTTCGG
AAAAAGAGTTGGTAGCTCTTGATCCGGCAAACAAACCACCGCTGGTAGCGGTGGTTTTTTTGTTTGCAAG
CAGCAGATTACGCGCAGAAAAAAAGGATCTCAAGAAGATCCTTTGATCTTTTCTACGGGGTCTGACGCTC
AGTGGAACGAAAACTCACGTTAAGGGATTTTGGTCATGAGATTATCAAAAAGGATCTTCACCTAGATCCT
TTTAAATTAAAAATGAAGTTTTAAATCAATCTAAAGTATATATGAGTAAACTTGGTCTGACAGTTACCAA
TGCTTAATCAGTGAGGCACCTATCTCAGCGATCTGTCTATTTCGTTCATCCATAGTTGCCTGACTCCCCG
TCGTGTAGATAACTACGATACGGGAGGGCTTACCATCTGGCCCCAGTGCTGCAATGATACCGCGAGACCC
ACGCTCACCGGCTCCAGATTTATCAGCAATAAACCAGCCAGCCGGAAGGGCCGAGCGCAGAAGTGGTCCT
GCAACTTTATCCGCCTCCATCCAGTCTATTAATTGTTGCCGGGAAGCTAGAGTAAGTAGTTCGCCAGTTA
ATAGTTTGCGCAACGTTGTTGCCATTGCTACAGGCATCGTGGTGTCACGCTCGTCGTTTGGTATGGCTTC
ATTCAGCTCCGGTTCCCAACGATCAAGGCGAGTTACATGATCCCCCATGTTGTGCAAAAAAGCGGTTAGC
TCCTTCGGTCCTCCGATCGTTGTCAGAAGTAAGTTGGCCGCAGTGTTATCACTCATGGTTATGGCAGCAC
TGCATAATTCTCTTACTGTCATGCCATCCGTAAGATGCTTTTCTGTGACTGGTGAGTACTCAACCAAGTC
ATTCTGAGAATAGTGTATGCGGCGACCGAGTTGCTCTTGCCCGGCGTCAACACGGGATAATACCGCGCCA
CATAGCAGAACTTTAAAAGTGCTCATCATTGGAAAACGTTCTTCGGGGCGAAAACTCTCAAGGATCTTAC
CGCTGTTGAGATCCAGTTCGATGTAACCCACTCGTGCACCCAACTGATCTTCAGCATCTTTTACTTTCAC
CAGCGTTTCTGGGTGAGCAAAAACAGGAAGGCAAAATGCCGCAAAAAAGGGAATAAGGGCGACACGGAAA
TGTTGAATACTCATACTCTTCCTTTTTCAATATTATTGAAGCATTTATCAGGGTTATTGTCTCATGAGCG
GATACATATTTGAATGTATTTAGAAAAATAAACAAATAGGGGTTCCGCGCACATTTCCCCGAAAAGTGCC
ACCTGACGTCGGCAGTGAAAAAAATGCTTTATTTGTGAAATTTGTGATGCTATTGCTTTATTTGTAACCA
TTATAAGCTGCAATAAACAAGTTAACAACAACAATTGCATTCATTTTATGTTTCAGGTTCAGGGGGAGGT
GTGGGAGGTTTTTTAAAGCAAGTAAAACCTCTACAAATGTGGTATGGCTGATTATGATCCTCTAGACTGC
AGGGCTGTCGGCCGCGGCGGCCCCCGTGGTGTGGAGTGCCCCTCAGTGCGGCGAGAGAGGTCCCGGCCTG
AGATACATACTTCTTTACATTCCATAGCTTAGCAGGTCCATATGGGCATATAAAGAAGTATGTTTCCCAA
GCAGGCAGTCTGCATGCAGTTCCAAGACCCCGGGACGCCGCCCCGGTAGAAGCTGACCCCAGATCTGGGC
CCCCGCGGCATATGACCGGTGAATTCTCCAGGCGATCTGACGGTTCACTAAACGAGCTCTGCTTATATAG
GCCTCCCACCGTACACGCCACCTCGACATACTCGAGTAGTTATTAATAGTAATCAATTACGGGGTCATTA
GTTCATAGCCCATATATGGAGTTCCGCGTTACATAACTTACGGTAAATGGCCCGCCTGGCTGACCGCCCA
ACGACCCCCGCCCATTGACGTCAATAATGACGTATGTTCCCATAGTAACGCCAATAGGGACTTTCCATTG
ACGTCAATGGGTGGAGTATTTACGGTAAACTGCCCACTTGGCAGTACATCAAGTGTATCATATGCCAAGT
ACGCCCCCTATTGACGTCAATGACGGTAAATGGCCCGCCTGGCATTATGCCCAGTACATGACCTTATGGG
ACTTTCCTACTTGGCAGTACATCTACGTATTAGTCATCGCTATTACCATGGTGATGCGGTTTTGGCAGTA
CATCAATGGGCGTGGATAGCGGTTTGACTCACGGGGATTTCCAAGTCTCCACCCCATTGACGTCAATGGG
AGTTTGTTTTGGCACCAAAATCAACGGGACTTTCCAAAATGTCGTAACAACTCCGCCCCATTGACGCAAA
TGGGCGGTAGGCGTGTACGGTGGGAGGTCTATATAAGCAGAGCTGGTTTAGTGAACCGTCAGATCCGCTA
GGGATCCTCTAGTCAGCTGACGCGTGCTAGCGCGGCCGCGTTCTGCCCCCAGCCCCTCACAGTGCTTTTC
AAGCCATGCTTCCTGTGCCCCCAGTGGGGCCCTGGCTGGGATATCATCATATACTGTAAGTTTGCGATGA
GACACTACAGTATAGATGATGTACTAGTCCGGGCACCCCCAGCTCTGGAGCCTGACAAGGAGGACAGGAG
AGATGCTGCAAGCCCAAGGGTACCGAATTCCCATGAAATCTGTCAAGACAGATTCAGAACAAAATGGATC
TTCTACAATGGCCAACGCTACTAAATTGTTACACAAGGATGGTCAAGGTTTATTCGATATTCCAGAGGGT
ATGAATAGAGGCATTAAGCCGATGGATTCTCCAGCTGAAAATGAGGATCAAAACGGACAGTTCAAAGAAT
TGAAACAGCTAAATGAGATAGATAATGAATTAGACATAAGGATTGAGGCGAACGAGGCAAAGTTAAAAGA
GGAGGAAAAATCTGCCAAGTCAATTTCTGAAGAAATTATGGAGGAAGCCACTGAAGAAACGACTGCCGAT
AATGCTGATGATGCCGAAATCGATGAACTATTACCAATTGGAATAGACTTTGGCAGAACTAAACCAGTTT
CGAAAAGTGTTCCTGTTAAAAAGGAATGGGCCCATGTTGTTGATTTGAACCATAAGATCGAAAATTTCGA
TGAGTTGATTCCAAACCCCGCTAGATCGTGGCCTTTTGAATTGGATACATTTCAAAAGGAAGCCGTCTAT
CATCTCGAACAAGGTGATTCCGTATTTGTTGCCGCCCACACATCTGCTGGTAAAACTGTTGTTGCAGAAT
ACGCAATTGCCATGGCACATAGAAACATGACTAAAACTATATATACATCACCCATTAAAGCCTTATCCAA
TCAAAAATTCCGAGACTTTAAAGAAACTTTTGACGATGTTAATATTGGGTTGATTACTGGTGATGTGCAA
ATTAATCCGGATGCTAACTGTTTGATTATGACGACCGAAATTTTAAGATCAATGCTTTATAGAGGTGCCG
ATTTGATCAGAGATGTAGAGTTTGTCATTTTCGATGAAGTTCACTACGTTAATGATCAAGACCGTGGTGT
TGTCTGGGAAGAAGTTATTATTATGCTTCCACAGCATGTCAAGTTTATCTTATTATCTGCCACCGTTCCT
AACACTTATGAGTTTGCTAATTGGATTGGAAGAACTAAGCAAAAAAATATTTATGTCATTTCCACACCAA
AAAGACCCGTTCCATTGGAAATAAATATATGGGCTAAAAAGGAACTGATACCGGTTATTAATCAAAATTC
AGAATTTTTAGAAGCTAATTTCAGGAAACATAAAGAGATTCTAAATGGGGAGAGTGCAAAAGGGGCTCCT
TCAAAAACTGACAACGGGAGAGGTGGATCCACAGCAAGAGGGGGCCGTGGTGGATCCAATACTCGAGATG
GAAGAGGAGGCCGTGGTAATTCAACACGTGGAGGTGCCAACCGTGGAGGTTCAAGAGGTGCTGGCGCAAT
TGGCTCCAACAAGCGTAAGTTTTTCACTCAAGATGGTCCTTCGAAAAAAACATGGCCCGAAATTGTCAAT
TACCTAAGGAAAAGAGAGCTTCTACCAATGGTTGTTTTCGTATTTAGTAAAAAGAGGTGCGAGGAATATG
CTGACTGGTTGGAGGGAATTAACTTCTGCAACAATAAGGAAAAATCACAAATCCACATGTTTATTGAGAA
GTCGATTACTCGTTTGAAAAAAGAGGATAGAGATTTGCCTCAAATTCTTAAAACCAGATCATTACTTGAA
CGTGGTATAGCTGTTCATCATGGGGGGCTATTGCCCATTGTCAAGGAGTTGATCGAAATATTATTTTCCA
AGGGTTTTATCAAAGTTTTATTTGCAACAGAAACTTTTGCCATGGGTTTGAACCTTCCCACAAGAACAGT
TATCTTTAGCAGCATCCGTAAACATGATGGTAATGGATTAAGAGAACTGACTCCAGGTGAGTTTACCCAA
ATGGCTGGTAGAGCTGGTAGAAGGGGCTTGGATTCCACTGGTACAGTCATTGTGATGGCATATAATAGTC
CTTTATCTATTGCTACGTTCAAAGAAGTAACGATGGGTGTTCCGACGAGGTTGCAGTCTCAGTTTAGATT
AACATACAATATGATATTAAATCTTTTAAGAATTGAGGCGTTGAGAGTTGAAGAAATGATCAAGTATTCT
TTTAGTGAGAATGCCAAAGAAACTTTACAACCTGAACATGAAAAACAAATCAAAGTATTACAAGAGGAAT
TACAAACCATAGAGTACAAAAGTTGTGAAATCTGTGATAATGATATCGAAAAGTTTTTGGAATTGATGCT
GGCATATAAGGAGGCAACAGTCAACCTAATGCAAGAAATGGTTAAATCGCCTTCGATATTGCATATCTTG
AAAGAGGGCAGACTCGTTGCTTTTAGGGACCCCAATGATTGCTTGAAATTAGGATTTGTATTTAAAGTTT
CTCTGAAGGATGCTGTTTGTGTCATTATGACGTTCACAAAACCATACAAACTCCCAAATGGTGAGCCAAA
TCATTTAATATACTTTCCAAAAGCGGATGGATACAGAAGAAGGAACTTCCCTAAATTCCAGAAGACTGAT
TTTTATATGGAAGAAGTTCCTGTGACGGCTATTGAAGTGATCACTAAACGCAAGTTTGCCGCACCCTTGG
GAAAAGTGATTAAAAAGGATGTTGCCGCTTTGAACGAGTTTAACGCTGAAACAAATAACATTTTGGACGG
CAAAACGCTAAAAGAAGCAATTAACATTGAAAAGCAAGGTTTAAAAATTCACCAAATATTGTTAGACCGT
ACAAATATAAGGGATGAGATATTCAAACTAAAAAGCATTAAATGTCCCAACCTAAGCCAACACATTGTTC
CCAAGTTTAAGGCGCATGTAATTAAAAAGAAAATTGAAGAATTGTACCATTTGATGTCTGACCAAAATCT
GAGCTTACTACCCGATTATGAAAAGAGATTGGCTGTTCTGAAAGACACTGAATTTATCG
Features (pLannotate 1.2.2; 14 found; start..end, strand, type, name):
    180..251     +  ncRNA          mir-451: Accession: RF00722 - microRNA mir-451
    336..419     +  CDS            large T antigen (fragment): large T antigen from SV40 (simian virus 40)
    442..523     +  polyA_signal   SV40 poly(A) signal: SV40 polyadenylation signal
    705..1293    -  rep_origin     ori: high-copy-number ColE1/pMB1/pBR322/pUC origin of replication
   1464..2324    -  CDS            AmpR: β-lactamase; bla; confers resistance to ampicillin, carbenicillin, and related antibiotics
   2325..2429    -  promoter       AmpR promoter: bla
   2462..2543    -  polyA_signal   SV40 poly(A) signal: SV40 polyadenylation signal
   2566..2649    -  CDS            large T antigen (fragment): large T antigen from SV40 (simian virus 40)
   2725..2801    -  ncRNA          mir-1: Accession: RF00103 - mir-1 microRNA precursor family
   2925..2959    -  promoter       minimal CMV promoter (fragment): human cytomegalovirus (CMV) immediate early promoter
   3037..3340    +  enhancer       CMV enhancer: human cytomegalovirus immediate early enhancer
   3341..3544    +  promoter       CMV promoter: human cytomegalovirus (CMV) immediate early promoter
   3668..3745    +  ncRNA          mir-144: Accession: RF00682 - microRNA mir-144
   3807..128     +  CDS            SKI2 (fragment) (across the origin): SKI2_YEAST - Experimental evidence at protein level: Swiss-Prot protein existence level 1. RNA helicase component of the SKI complex involved in 3'-mRNA degradation pathway. Represses dsRNA virus propagation by specifically blocking translation of viral mRNAs, perhaps recognizing the absence of CAP or poly(A). Essential for cell growth only in the presence of M1 replicon. From Saccharomyces cerevisiae (strain ATCC 204508 / S288c) (Baker's yeast).
