[The description below was written by a language model from this plasmid's Addgene catalogue record and pLannotate feature annotations shown in this document.]
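Description:
pBI-CMV1-mir144[3072 nt]~451-CMV2-mir1 is a mammalian expression plasmid built on the Clontech pBI-CMV1 bidirectional backbone. It co-expresses two human microRNA transcripts from a single vector. It is propagated in E. coli through a ColE1/pUC-type origin and selected with ampicillin via the β-lactamase gene and its native promoter. The catalogue lists it as low copy, although the annotated origin is of the high-copy pUC class. The sequenced record is 6,639 nt.

The payload consists of two divergent transcription units that share a central CMV enhancer. In one direction, the enhancer and full CMV immediate-early promoter drive a modified version of the miR-144~451 cluster, cloned between NotI and HindIII. The mir-144 hairpin lies just downstream of the promoter. It is separated from the mir-451 hairpin by a long intervening segment that spans the plasmid's numbering origin. This segment is annotated as a fragment of the yeast SKI2 coding sequence, and it most likely serves as the 3072-nt spacer named in the construct, though the record does not say so explicitly. In the opposite direction, a minimal CMV promoter fragment drives mir-1-1, cloned between BglII and PstI. Each unit ends in an SV40 polyadenylation signal, and the adjacent large T antigen fragments are simply part of that SV40-derived region.

The stated purpose is expression of both microRNAs in mammalian cells. The associated study examined how clustering with a neighbouring hairpin assists processing of suboptimal microRNA hairpins. In that context, the construct plausibly tests the effect of greatly increased distance between mir-144 and mir-451. The independently transcribed miR-1-1 probably acts as an internal expression control, although the record does not state this role.
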