Addgene plasmid #164682: pBI-CMV1-mir144[3072 nt]~451-CMV2-mir1
Purpose: Express miR-144[3072 nt]~451 and miR-1-1 in mammalian cells
Depositing lab: David Bartel. Depositing organization: Whitehead Institute for Biomedical Research. Publication: MicroRNA Clustering Assists Processing of Suboptimal MicroRNA Hairpins through the Action of the ERH Protein. Fang W, Bartel DP. Mol Cell. 2020 Apr 16;78(2):289-302.e6. doi: 10.1016/j.molcel.2020.01.026. PubMed 32302541.
Backbone
  Vector backbone: pBI-CMV1
  Backbone manufacturer: Clontech
  Backbone size w/o insert (bp): 3114
  Vector type: Mammalian Expression
Growth in bacteria
  Bacterial resistance: Ampicillin, 100 μg/mL
  Growth temperature: 37°C
  Growth strain: DH5alpha
  Copy number: Low Copy
Gene/Insert 1
  Gene/Insert name: miR-144[3072 nt]~451
  Species: H. sapiens (human)
  Entrez Gene: MIR144 (a.k.a. MIRN144, mir-144)
  Promoter: CMV
  Cloning method: Restriction Enzyme; 5′ cloning site NotI (not destroyed); 3′ cloning site HindIII (not destroyed)
  Sequencing primers: 5′ CAATGGGAGTTTGTTTTGGC
Gene/Insert 2
  Gene/Insert name: mir-1-1
  Species: H. sapiens (human)
  Entrez Gene: MIR1-1 (a.k.a. MIRN1-1, hsa-mir-1-1, miRNA1-1, mir-1-1)
  Promoter: CMV
  Cloning method: Restriction Enzyme; 5′ cloning site BglII (not destroyed); 3′ cloning site PstI (not destroyed)
  Sequencing primers: 5′ TGGGCTATGAACTAATGACC
Terms and licenses: Academic/Nonprofit Terms; Industry Terms: Not Available to Industry
How to cite: pBI-CMV1-mir144[3072 nt]~451-CMV2-mir1 was a gift from David Bartel (Addgene plasmid # 164682 ; http://n2t.net/addgene:164682 ; RRID:Addgene_164682)
