>Addgene plasmid #164682 | pBI-CMV1-mir144[3072 nt]~451-CMV2-mir1 | depositor partial sequence | sequence record 319878 | CAATGGGAGTTTGTTTTGGC
CTCCGCCCCATTGACGCAAATGGGCGGTAGGCGTGTACGGTGGGAGGTCNATATNAGCAGAGCTGGTTTA
GTGAACCGTCAGATCCGCTAGGGATCCTCTAGTCAGCTGACGCGTGCTAGCGCGGCCGCGTTCTGCCCCC
AGCCCCTCACAGTGCTTTTCAAGCCATGCTTCCTGTGCCCCCAGTGGGGCCCTGGCTGGGATATCATCAT
ATACTGTAAGTTTGCGATGAGACACTACAGTATAGATGATGTACTAGTCCGGGCACCCCCAGCTCTGGAG
CCTGACAAGGAGGACAGGAGAGATGCTGCAAGCCCAAGGGTACCGAATTCCCATGAAATCTGTCAAGACA
GATTCAGAACAAAATGGATCTTCTACAATGGCCAACGCTACTAAATTGTTACACAAGGATGGTCAAGGTT
TATTCGATATTCCAGAGGGTATGAATAGAGGCATTAAGCCGATGGATTCTCCAGCTGAAAATGAGGATCA
AAACGGACAGTTCAAAGAATTGAAACAGCTAAATGAGATAGATAATGAATTAGACATAAGGATTGAGGCG
AACGAGGCAAAGTTAAAAGAGGAGGAAAAATCTGCCAAGTCAATTTCTGAAGAAATTATGGAGGAAGCCA
CTGAAGAAACGACTGCCGATAATGCTGATGATGCCGAAATCGATGAACTATTACCAATTGGAATAGACTT
TGGCAGAACTAAACCAGTTTCGAAAAGTGTTCCTGTTAAAAAGGAATGGGCCCATGTTGTTGATTTGAAC
CATAAGATCGAAAATTTCGATGAGTTGATTCCAAACCCCGCTAGATCGTGGCCTTTTG
